Addgene plasmid #235746: pYO1273
Purpose: Expression of FL human EGFP-ATG14L in mammalian cells
Depositing lab: Roger Williams. Depositing organization: MRC Laboratory of Molecular Biology. Publication: Membrane characteristics tune activities of endosomal and autophagic human VPS34 complexes. Ohashi Y, Tremel S, Masson GR, McGinney L, Boulanger J, Rostislavleva K, Johnson CM, Niewczas I, Clark J, Williams RL. Elife. 2020 Jun 30;9:e58281. doi: 10.7554/eLife.58281. PubMed 32602837.
Backbone
  Vector backbone: pEGFP-C1
  Vector type: Mammalian Expression
Growth in bacteria
  Bacterial resistance: Kanamycin, 50 μg/mL
  Growth temperature: 37°C
  Growth strain: DH5alpha
  Copy number: High Copy
Gene/Insert
  Gene/Insert name: ATG14L
  Species: H. sapiens (human)
  Entrez Gene: ATG14 (a.k.a. ATG14L, BARKOR, KIAA0831)
  Tag / fusion protein: EGFP (N terminal on backbone)
  Cloning method: Ligation Independent Cloning
Terms and licenses: Academic/Nonprofit Terms; Industry Terms: Not Available to Industry
Depositor comments: For other work using this plasmid, please see Tremel et al. 2021 PMID 33692360.
How to cite: pYO1273 was a gift from Roger Williams (Addgene plasmid # 235746 ; http://n2t.net/addgene:235746 ; RRID:Addgene_235746)
