[The description below was written by a language model from this plasmid's Addgene catalogue record and pLannotate feature annotations shown in this document.]
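Description:
pYO1273 is a mammalian expression plasmid built on the pEGFP-C1 backbone that produces full-length human ATG14L (ATG14, also known as BARKOR) fused at its N terminus to EGFP. In the 6,171 nt sequenced record, the human cytomegalovirus immediate-early enhancer and promoter drive a single reading frame. This frame consists of the EGFP coding sequence followed, after a short linker region, by the ATG14 coding sequence. Transcripts are terminated by the SV40 polyadenylation signal. The insert was introduced by ligation-independent cloning. The small "large T antigen" fragment annotated just upstream of the poly(A) signal most likely reflects the SV40-derived terminator region rather than any expressed product. The short ble and bGH poly(A) fragments elsewhere likewise look like backbone remnants or annotation matches rather than functional elements.

The plasmid replicates at high copy in E. coli from a ColE1/pUC-type origin and also carries an f1 origin, which permits single-stranded DNA production. Selection relies on one dual-purpose cassette. The Tn5 aminoglycoside phosphotransferase gene (NeoR/KanR) sits behind a bacterial bla promoter and the SV40 enhancer/early promoter in tandem, and ends with the HSV thymidine kinase poly(A) signal. It therefore confers kanamycin resistance in bacteria and can confer G418 resistance in transfected mammalian cells.

ATG14L is the subunit that defines the autophagy-specific VPS34 phosphoinositide 3-kinase complex. The construct was deposited in connection with work on how membrane properties affect the activities of the endosomal and autophagic human VPS34 complexes. The green fluorescent tag makes the protein directly visible in cells, although the record gives the purpose only as expression of EGFP-ATG14L in mammalian cells.
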