Features (pLannotate 1.2.2; 14 found; start..end, strand, type, name):
     61..364     +  enhancer       CMV enhancer: human cytomegalovirus immediate early enhancer
    365..568     +  promoter       CMV promoter: human cytomegalovirus (CMV) immediate early promoter
    613..1329    +  CDS            EGFP: EGFP is a basic (constitutively fluorescent) green fluorescent protein published in 1996, derived from Aequorea victoria. It is reported to be a rapidly-maturing weak dimer with moderate acid sensitivity.
   1354..2826    +  CDS            ATG14: BAKOR_HUMAN - Also known as ATG14L From Homo sapiens (Human).
   2852..2936    +  CDS            large T antigen (fragment): large T antigen from SV40 (simian virus 40)
   2959..3080    +  polyA_signal   SV40 poly(A) signal: SV40 polyadenylation signal
   3114..3542    -  rep_origin     f1 ori (sequence partly withheld): f1 bacteriophage origin of replication; arrow indicates direction of (+) strand synthesis
   3569..3673    +  promoter       AmpR promoter: bla
   3675..4032    +  promoter       SV40 promoter: SV40 enhancer and early promoter
   4067..4861    +  CDS            NeoR/KanR: aminoglycoside phosphotransferase from Tn5; aph(3')-II (or nptII); confers resistance to neomycin, kanamycin, and G418 (Geneticin®)
   4882..5034    +  CDS            ble (fragment): BLE_KLEPN - Experimental evidence at protein level: Swiss-Prot protein existence level 1. Binding protein with a strong affinity to the bleomycin family of antibiotics. Binds to CL990; an antimitotic-antibiotic compound. From Klebsiella pneumoniae.
   5093..5140    +  polyA_signal   HSV TK poly(A) signal: herpes simplex virus thymidine kinase polyadenylation signal (Cole and Stacy, 1985)
   5231..5247    -  polyA_signal   bGH poly(A) signal (fragment): bovine growth hormone polyadenylation signal
   5469..6057    +  rep_origin     ori: high-copy-number ColE1/pMB1/pBR322/pUC origin of replication
>Addgene plasmid #235746 | pYO1273 | addgene full sequence | sequence record 472450 | Addgene NGS Result
TAGTTATTAATAGTAATCAATTACGGGGTCATTAGTTCATAGCCCATATATGGAGTTCCGCGTTACATAA
CTTACGGTAAATGGCCCGCCTGGCTGACCGCCCAACGACCCCCGCCCATTGACGTCAATAATGACGTATG
TTCCCATAGTAACGCCAATAGGGACTTTCCATTGACGTCAATGGGTGGAGTATTTACGGTAAACTGCCCA
CTTGGCAGTACATCAAGTGTATCATATGCCAAGTACGCCCCCTATTGACGTCAATGACGGTAAATGGCCC
GCCTGGCATTATGCCCAGTACATGACCTTATGGGACTTTCCTACTTGGCAGTACATCTACGTATTAGTCA
TCGCTATTACCATGGTGATGCGGTTTTGGCAGTACATCAATGGGCGTGGATAGCGGTTTGACTCACGGGG
ATTTCCAAGTCTCCACCCCATTGACGTCAATGGGAGTTTGTTTTGGCACCAAAATCAACGGGACTTTCCA
AAATGTCGTAACAACTCCGCCCCATTGACGCAAATGGGCGGTAGGCGTGTACGGTGGGAGGTCTATATAA
GCAGAGCTGGTTTAGTGAACCGTCAGATCCGCTAGCGCTACCGGTCGCCACCATGGTGAGCAAGGGCGAG
GAGCTGTTCACCGGGGTGGTGCCCATCCTGGTCGAGCTGGACGGCGACGTAAACGGCCACAAGTTCAGCG
TGTCCGGCGAGGGCGAGGGCGATGCCACCTACGGCAAGCTGACCCTGAAGTTCATCTGCACCACCGGCAA
GCTGCCCGTGCCCTGGCCCACCCTCGTGACCACCCTGACCTACGGCGTGCAGTGCTTCAGCCGCTACCCC
GACCACATGAAGCAGCACGACTTCTTCAAGTCCGCCATGCCCGAAGGCTACGTCCAGGAGCGCACCATCT
TCTTCAAGGACGACGGCAACTACAAGACCCGCGCCGAGGTGAAGTTCGAGGGCGACACCCTGGTGAACCG
CATCGAGCTGAAGGGCATCGACTTCAAGGAGGACGGCAACATCCTGGGGCACAAGCTGGAGTACAACTAC
AACAGCCACAACGTCTATATCATGGCCGACAAGCAGAAGAACGGCATCAAGGTGAACTTCAAGATCCGCC
ACAACATCGAGGACGGCAGCGTGCAGCTCGCCGACCACTACCAGCAGAACACCCCCATCGGCGACGGCCC
CGTGCTGCTGCCCGACAACCACTACCTGAGCACCCAGTCCGCCCTGAGCAAAGACCCCAACGAGAAGCGC
GATCACATGGTCCTGCTGGAGTTCGTGACCGCCGCCGGGATCACTCTCGGCATGGACGAGCTGTACAAGG
GTTCTGCGGGATCAGCTGCCGGAGCGTCTCCCAGTGGGAAGGGAGCCCGGGCGCTGGAGGCTCCTGGCTG
CGGGCCCCGGCCGCTCGCCCGGGACCTGGTGGACTCCGTGGACGATGCGGAGGGGCTGTACGTGGCTGTG
GAGCGCTGCCCGCTGTGCAACACTACCCGCCGGCGGCTGACCTGCGCCAAATGCGTTCAGAGCGGCGATT
TCGTCTACTTCGACGGCCGCGACCGGGAGAGGTTTATCGACAAGAAGGAAAGGTTAAGCCGACTTAAGAG
CAAGCAAGAAGAATTTCAGAAAGAAGTGTTAAAAGCTATGGAAGGAAAATGGATAACAGATCAGTTGAGA
TGGAAAATAATGTCCTGCAAGATGAGGATTGAACAGTTAAAACAAACAATATGTAAAGGAAATGAAGAAA
TGGAGAAAAATTCTGAAGGCCTTCTCAAAACCAAGGAAAAGAATCAGAAGCTTTACAGTCGAGCACAACG
GCACCAAGAGAAAAAGGAGAAGATTCAGAGGCATAATCGCAAACTTGGTGACCTGGTAGAAAAAAAGACC
ATTGACTTAAGAAGTCATTATGAGCGTCTGGCAAATCTTCGACGATCCCATATATTAGAGCTCACCTCTG
TCATTTTTCCAATCGAGGAAGTAAAGACGGGTGTGAGAGACCCCGCAGATGTGTCTTCAGAGAGTGACAG
TGCCATGACCTCCAGCACTGTGAGCAAGCTTGCTGAAGCCCGGAGGACAACTTACCTCTCAGGACGATGG
GTCTGTGACGATCACAGCGGAGACACCAGCATTAGCATTACAGGGCCTTGGATTAGCCTCCCTAACAATG
GGGACTACTCTGCCTACTACAGCTGGGTGGAGGAGAAGAAAACAACCCAGGGGCCTGACATGGAGCAGAG
TAACCCTGCCTACACCATCAGTGCTGCGCTGTGCTATGCAACTCAGCTGGTCAACATTCTGTCTCATATA
CTTGATGTAAATCTTCCCAAAAAGCTCTGCAACAGTGAATTTTGTGGCGAAAATCTAAGCAAGCAGAAAT
TTACTCGAGCAGTGAAGAAACTGAATGCAAATATTCTTTACCTTTGTTTTTCTCAGCATGTAAATTTAGA
TCAATTACAACCACTGCATACCCTCAGGAATCTAATGTACCTGGTCAGTCCAAGCTCTGAACACCTAGGC
AGGTCAGGGCCCTTTGAAGTACGAGCAGACCTTGAGGAGTCCATGGAATTTGTGGATCCCGGAGTTGCTG
GAGAATCAGATGAGAGCGGAGATGAGCGCGTCAGCGATGAAGAAACCGACCTGGGCACAGACTGGGAGAA
CTTGCCTAGTCCCCGGTTTTGTGATATCCCTTCCCAGTCTGTGGAAGTCTCCCAGAGTCAGAGCACCCAG
GCGTCCCCACCCATCGCGAGCAGCAGTGCAGGTGGGATGATCTCCTCTGCAGCAGCCTCGGTGACCTCCT
GGTTTAAAGCTTACACTGGACACCGTTAAGGATCCACCGGATCTAGATAACTGATCATAATCAGCCATAC
CACATTTGTAGAGGTTTTACTTGCTTTAAAAAACCTCCCACACCTCCCCCTGAACCTGAAACATAAAATG
AATGCAATTGTTGTTGTTAACTTGTTTATTGCAGCTTATAATGGTTACAAATAAAGCAATAGCATCACAA
ATTTCACAAATAAAGCATTTTTTTCACTGCATTCTAGTTGTGGTTTGTCCAAACTCATCAATGTATCTTA
ACGCGTAAATTGTAAGCGTTAATATTTTGTTAAAATTCGCGTTAAATTTTTGTTAAATCAGCTCATTTTT
TAACCAATAGGCCGAAATCGGCAAAATCCCTTATAAATCAAAAGAATAGACCGAGATAGGGT
[37 nt withheld, positions 3213-3249]
AAAGAACGTGGACTCCAACGTCAAAGG
[49 nt withheld, positions 3277-3325]
T
[91 nt withheld, positions 3327-3417]
G
[124 nt withheld, positions 3419-3542]
CAGGTGGCACTTTTCGGGGAAATGTGCGCGGAACCCCTATTTGTTTATTTTTCTAAATACATTCAAATAT
GTATCCGCTCATGAGACAATAACCCTGATAAATGCTTCAATAATATTGAAAAAGGAAGAGTCCTGAGGCG
GAAAGAACCAGCTGTGGAATGTGTGTCAGTTAGGGTGTGGAAAGTCCCCAGGCTCCCCAGCAGGCAGAAG
TATGCAAAGCATGCATCTCAATTAGTCAGCAACCAGGTGTGGAAAGTCCCCAGGCTCCCCAGCAGGCAGA
AGTATGCAAAGCATGCATCTCAATTAGTCAGCAACCATAGTCCCGCCCCTAACTCCGCCCATCCCGCCCC
TAACTCCGCCCAGTTCCGCCCATTCTCCGCCCCATGGCTGACTAATTTTTTTTATTTATGCAGAGGCCGA
GGCCGCCTCGGCCTCTGAGCTATTCCAGAAGTAGTGAGGAGGCTTTTTTGGAGGCCTAGGCTTTTGCAAA
GATCGATCAAGAGACAGGATGAGGATCGTTTCGCATGATTGAACAAGATGGATTGCACGCAGGTTCTCCG
GCCGCTTGGGTGGAGAGGCTATTCGGCTATGACTGGGCACAACAGACAATCGGCTGCTCTGATGCCGCCG
TGTTCCGGCTGTCAGCGCAGGGGCGCCCGGTTCTTTTTGTCAAGACCGACCTGTCCGGTGCCCTGAATGA
ACTGCAAGACGAGGCAGCGCGGCTATCGTGGCTGGCCACGACGGGCGTTCCTTGCGCAGCTGTGCTCGAC
GTTGTCACTGAAGCGGGAAGGGACTGGCTGCTATTGGGCGAAGTGCCGGGGCAGGATCTCCTGTCATCTC
ACCTTGCTCCTGCCGAGAAAGTATCCATCATGGCTGATGCAATGCGGCGGCTGCATACGCTTGATCCGGC
TACCTGCCCATTCGACCACCAAGCGAAACATCGCATCGAGCGAGCACGTACTCGGATGGAAGCCGGTCTT
GTCGATCAGGATGATCTGGACGAAGAGCATCAGGGGCTCGCGCCAGCCGAACTGTTCGCCAGGCTCAAGG
CGAGCATGCCCGACGGCGAGGATCTCGTCGTGACCCATGGCGATGCCTGCTTGCCGAATATCATGGTGGA
AAATGGCCGCTTTTCTGGATTCATCGACTGTGGCCGGCTGGGTGTGGCGGACCGCTATCAGGACATAGCG
TTGGCTACCCGTGATATTGCTGAAGAGCTTGGCGGCGAATGGGCTGACCGCTTCCTCGTGCTTTACGGTA
TCGCCGCTCCCGATTCGCAGCGCATCGCCTTCTATCGCCTTCTTGACGAGTTCTTCTGAGCGGGACTCTG
GGGTTCGAAATGACCGACCAAGCGACGCCCAACCTGCCATCACGAGATTTCGATTCCACCGCCGCCTTCT
ATGAAAGGTTGGGCTTCGGAATCGTTTTCCGGGACGCCGGCTGGATGATCCTCCAGCGCGGGGATCTCAT
GCTGGAGTTCTTCGCCCACCCTAGGGGGAGGCTAACTGAAACACGGAAGGAGACAATACCGGAAGGAACC
CGCGCTATGACGGCAATAAAAAGACAGAATAAAACGCACGGTGTTGGGTCGTTTGTTCATAAACGCGGGG
TTCGGTCCCAGGGCTGGCACTCTGTCGATACCCCACCGAGACCCCATTGGGGCCAATACGCCCGCGTTTC
TTCCTTTTCCCCACCCCACCCCCCAAGTTCGGGTGAAGGCCCAGGGCTCGCAGCCAACGTCGGGGCGGCA
GGCCCTGCCATAGCCTCAGGTTACTCATATATACTTTAGATTGATTTAAAACTTCATTTTTAATTTAAAA
GGATCTAGGTGAAGATCCTTTTTGATAATCTCATGACCAAAATCCCTTAACGTGAGTTTTCGTTCCACTG
AGCGTCAGACCCCGTAGAAAAGATCAAAGGATCTTCTTGAGATCCTTTTTTTCTGCGCGTAATCTGCTGC
TTGCAAACAAAAAAACCACCGCTACCAGCGGTGGTTTGTTTGCCGGATCAAGAGCTACCAACTCTTTTTC
CGAAGGTAACTGGCTTCAGCAGAGCGCAGATACCAAATACTGTTCTTCTAGTGTAGCCGTAGTTAGGCCA
CCACTTCAAGAACTCTGTAGCACCGCCTACATACCTCGCTCTGCTAATCCTGTTACCAGTGGCTGCTGCC
AGTGGCGATAAGTCGTGTCTTACCGGGTTGGACTCAAGACGATAGTTACCGGATAAGGCGCAGCGGTCGG
GCTGAACGGGGGGTTCGTGCACACAGCCCAGCTTGGAGCGAACGACCTACACCGAACTGAGATACCTACA
GCGTGAGCTATGAGAAAGCGCCACGCTTCCCGAAGGGAGAAAGGCGGACAGGTATCCGGTAAGCGGCAGG
GTCGGAACAGGAGAGCGCACGAGGGAGCTTCCAGGGGGAAACGCCTGGTATCTTTATAGTCCTGTCGGGT
TTCGCCACCTCTGACTTGAGCGTCGATTTTTGTGATGCTCGTCAGGGGGGCGGAGCCTATGGAAAAACGC
CAGCAACGCGGCCTTTTTACGGTTCCTGGCCTTTTGCTGGCCTTTTGCTCACATGTTCTTTCCTGCGTTA
TCCCCTGATTCTGTGGATAACCGTATTACCGCCATGCAT
